>Addgene plasmid #54904 | mApple-FYN2-N-10 | depositor partial sequence | sequence record 85294 | insert sequence
TCAGATCCGCTAGCGCCACCATGGGCTGTGTGCAATGTAAGGATAAAGAAGCAACAAAACTGACGGAGGA
GAGGGACGGCAGCCTGAACCAGAGCTCTGGGTACCGCTATGGCACAGACCCCACCCCTCAGCACTACCCC
AGCTTCGGTGTGACCTCCATCCCCAACTACAACAACTTCCACGCAGCCGGGGGCCAAGGACTCACCGTCT
TTGGAGGTGTGAACTCTTCGTCTCATACGGGGACCTTGCGTACGAGAGGAGGAACAGGAGTGACACTCTT
TGTGGCCCTTTATGACTATGAAGCACGGACAGAAGATGACCTGAGTTTTCACAAAGGAGAAAAATTTCAA
ATATTGAACAGCTCGGAAGGAGATTGGTGGGAAGCCCGCTCCTTGACAACTGGAGAGACAGGTTACATTC
CCAGCAATTATGTGGCTCCAGTTGACTCTATCCAGGCAGAAGAGTGGTACTTTGGAAAACTTGGCCGAAA
AGATGCTGAGCGACAGCTATTGTCCTTTGGAAACCCAAGAGGTACCTTTCTTATCCGCGAGAGTGAAACC
ACCAAAGGTGCCTATTCACTTTCTATCCGTGATTGGGATGATATGAAAGGAGACCATGTCAAACATTATA
AAATTCGCAAACTTGACAATGGTGGATACTACATTACCACCCGGGCCCAGTTTGAAACACTTCAGCAGCT
TGTACAACATTACTCAGAGAGAGCTGCAGGTCTCTGCTGCCGCCTAGTAGTTCCCTGTCACAAAGGGATG
CCAAGGCTTACCGATCTGTCTGTCAAAACCAAAGAT
[807 nt withheld, positions 807-1613]
CAACCTGGTGAAAACCTGGCATCCAGCGGGGATCCACCGGTCGCCACCATGGTGAGCAAGGGCGAGGAGA
ATAACATGGCCATCATCAAGGAGTTCATGCGCTTCAAGGTGCACATGGAGGGCTCCGTGAACGGCCACGA
GTTCGAGATCGAGGGCGAGGGCGAGGGCCGCCCCTACGAGGCCTTTCAGACCGCTAAGCTGAAGGTGACC
AAGGGTGGCCCCCTGCCCTTCGCCTGGGACATCCTGTCCCCTCAGTTCATGTACGGCTCCAAGGTCTACA
TTAAGCACCCAGCCGACATCCCCGACTACTTCAAGCTGTCCTTCCCCGAGGGCTTCAGGTGGGAGCGCGT
GATGAACTTCGAGGACGGCGGCATTATTCACGTTAACCAGGACTCCTCCCTGCAGGACGGCGTGTTCATC
TACAAGGTGAAGCTGCGCGGCACCAACTTCCCCTCCGACGGCCCCGTAATGCAGAAGAAGACCATGGGCT
GGGAGGCCTCCGAGGAGCGGATGTACCCCGAGGACGGCGCCCTGAAGAGCGAGATCAAGAAGAGGCTGAA
GCTGAAGGACGGCGGCCACTACGCCGCCGAGGTCAAGACCACCTACAAGGCCAAGAAGCCCGTGCAGCTG
CCCGGCGCCTACATCGTCGACATCAAGTTGGACATCGTGTCCCACAACGAGGACTACACCATCGTGGAAC
AGTACGAACGCGCCGAGGGCCGCCACTCCACCGGCGGCATGGACGAGCTGTACAAGTAAGCGGCCGCGAC
TCTAGATCATAATCAGCCATAC
