>Addgene plasmid #54904 | mApple-FYN2-N-10 | addgene partial sequence | sequence record 141635 | Mombaerts-mRFPup 5'-GTGGCCGTTCACGGAGCCCTCCATG-3'
CTCCTTGATGATGGCCATGTTATTCTCCTCGCCCTTGCTCACCATGGTGGCGACCGGTGGATCCCCGCTG
GATGCCAGGTTTTCACCAGGTTG
[745 nt withheld, positions 94-838]
