[The description below was written by a language model from this plasmid's Addgene catalogue record.]
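Description:
mApple-FYN2-N-10 is a mammalian expression plasmid built on the mApple-N1 backbone (about 4.75 kb without insert), an N1-style fluorescent protein fusion vector in which the gene of interest is cloned upstream of the fluorophore. It is maintained as a high-copy plasmid in E. coli under kanamycin selection, and it carries a neomycin resistance marker that allows G418 selection of stably transfected mammalian cells. No feature table accompanies the record, so the origin of replication and other backbone elements are not itemised. The listed 3′ sequencing primer suggests an SV40 polyadenylation signal downstream of the expression cassette.

The insert is human FYN, entered as FYN2 with a RefSeq transcript as its alternative name. FYN is a Src-family non-receptor tyrosine kinase also known as p59-FYN. Expression is driven by the CMV promoter, which gives strong constitutive transcription in most mammalian cell lines. The FYN coding sequence is fused in frame to mApple at its C terminus, leaving the kinase's N terminus free. The "N-10" in the name probably denotes the fusion orientation and a 10-residue linker between the two proteins, but the record does not say so, and the cloning method is listed as unknown.

mApple is a monomeric red-orange fluorescent protein, recorded here with excitation at 568 nm and emission at 592 nm. The stated purpose is as a localization marker for actin and focal adhesions, so the construct is suited to live- or fixed-cell fluorescence imaging of FYN distribution at these structures. Its red emission also allows it to be combined with green or far-red markers in multicolour experiments.
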