Addgene plasmid #54904: mApple-FYN2-N-10
Purpose: Localization: Actin/Focal Adhesions, Excitation: 568, Emission: 592
Depositing lab: Michael Davidson.
Backbone
  Vector backbone: mApple-N1
  Backbone size w/o insert (bp): 4750
  Vector type: Mammalian Expression
  Selectable markers: Neomycin (select with G418)
Growth in bacteria
  Bacterial resistance: Kanamycin, 50 μg/mL
  Growth temperature: 37°C
  Growth strain: DH5alpha
  Copy number: High Copy
Gene/Insert
  Gene/Insert name: FYN2 (alt name: NM_002037.5)
  Species: H. sapiens (human)
  Entrez Gene: FYN (a.k.a. SLK, SYN, p59-FYN)
  Promoter: CMV
  Tag / fusion protein: mApple (C terminal on backbone)
  Cloning method: Unknown
  Sequencing primers: 5′ CMV-F; 3′ SV40pA-R
Terms and licenses: Academic/Nonprofit Terms; Industry Terms: Not Available to Industry
Depositor comments: . Excitation = 568; Emission = 592
How to cite: mApple-FYN2-N-10 was a gift from Michael Davidson (Addgene plasmid # 54904 ; http://n2t.net/addgene:54904 ; RRID:Addgene_54904)
